Addgene plasmid #232963: pAG415Gal_Gcn4 E+
Purpose: Galactose iduced expression of Gcn4 E+in yeast
Depositing lab: Aseem Ansari & Tanja Mittag. Depositing organization: St. Jude Children's Research Hospital. Publication: Reconciling competing models on the roles of condensates and soluble complexes in transcription factor function. Bremer A, Lang WH, Kempen RP, Sweta K, Taylor AB, Borgia MB, Ansari AZ, Mittag T. bioRxiv [Preprint]. 2024 Nov 22:2024.11.21.624739. doi: 10.1101/2024.11.21.624739. PubMed 39605529.
Backbone
  Vector backbone: pAG415Gal-ccdB
  Backbone manufacturer: Susan Lindquist (Addgene #14145)
  Vector type: Yeast Expression
  Selectable markers: LEU2
Growth in bacteria
  Bacterial resistance: Ampicillin, 100 μg/mL
  Growth temperature: 37°C
  Growth strain: DH5alpha
  Copy number: High Copy
Gene/Insert
  Gene/Insert name: Gcn4 E+
  Species: S. cerevisiae (budding yeast)
  Mutation: D105E, D118E, D139E
  Promoter: Gal1
  Tag / fusion protein: TEV cleavage site (N terminal on insert)
  Cloning method: Gateway Cloning
Terms and licenses: Academic/Nonprofit Terms; Industry Terms: Not Available to Industry
Depositor comments: Please visit https://doi.org/10.1101/2024.11.21.624739 for bioRxiv preprint.
How to cite: pAG415Gal_Gcn4 E+ was a gift from Aseem Ansari & Tanja Mittag (Addgene plasmid # 232963 ; http://n2t.net/addgene:232963 ; RRID:Addgene_232963)
