[The description below was written by a language model from this plasmid's Addgene catalogue record and pLannotate feature annotations shown in this document.]
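Description:
pAG415Gal_Gcn4 E+ is a yeast expression plasmid built on the pAG415Gal-ccdB Gateway destination backbone, a centromeric shuttle vector of about 7.1 kb. In Saccharomyces cerevisiae it is maintained through a CEN6/ARS element, which gives stable low-copy inheritance, and selected by the LEU2 auxotrophic marker under its own promoter. In E. coli it replicates from a high-copy ColE1/pUC-type origin and is selected with ampicillin via the β-lactamase gene. An f1 origin, lac promoter/operator and lacZα remnants, and flanking T3 and T7 promoters are carried over from the pBluescript-derived parent. Several short fragment hits in the automated annotation (lacI, rop, bom, NFS1) look like backbone remnants or sequence flanking the LEU2 locus rather than functional parts.

The expression cassette places the insert between the galactose-inducible, Gal4-regulated GAL1 promoter and the CYC1 terminator. The insert is flanked by attB1 and attB2 sites, consistent with Gateway recombination having replaced the ccdB counter-selection cassette of the parent vector. It encodes a variant of the budding yeast transcription factor Gcn4, designated E+, carrying three aspartate-to-glutamate substitutions (D105E, D118E, D139E), with a TEV protease cleavage site at its N terminus. The annotation tool did not label Gcn4 directly; it detected a partial match to cpc-1, the Neurospora crassa counterpart of this factor. The interval between the att sites is only about 400 bp, so the insert may not span the whole protein, although the record does not state which portion is included. The stated purpose is galactose-induced expression of this variant in yeast, associated with a study on the roles of condensates and soluble complexes in transcription factor function.
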