Features (pLannotate 1.2.2; 27 found; start..end, strand, type, name):
     69..572     -  misc_feature   CEN/ARS: S. cerevisiae CEN6 centromere fused to an autonomously replicating sequence
    609..713     +  promoter       AmpR promoter: bla
    714..1574    +  CDS            AmpR: β-lactamase; bla; confers resistance to ampicillin, carbenicillin, and related antibiotics
   1745..2333    +  rep_origin     ori: high-copy-number ColE1/pMB1/pBR322/pUC origin of replication
   2516..2608    +  CDS            lacI (fragment): lac repressor; lacI; The lac repressor binds to the lac operator to inhibit transcription in E. coli. This inhibition can be relieved by adding lactose or isopropyl-β-D-thiogalactopyranoside (IPTG).
   2621..2642    +  protein_bind   CAP binding site: CAP binding activates transcription in the presence of cAMP. E. coli catabolite activator protein
   2657..2687    +  promoter       lac promoter: promoter for the E. coli lac operon
   2695..2711    +  protein_bind   lac operator: The lac repressor binds to the lac operator to inhibit transcription in E. coli. This inhibition can be relieved by adding lactose or isopropyl-β-D-thiogalactopyranoside (IPTG). lac repressor encoded by lacI
   2756..2774    +  promoter       T3 promoter: promoter for bacteriophage T3 RNA polymerase
   2798..3239    +  promoter       GAL1 promoter: S. cerevisiae GAL1; inducible promoter, regulated by Gal4
   3254..3274    +  misc_feature   MCS (fragment): pBluescript multiple cloning site
   3278..3302    +  protein_bind   attB1: mutant version of attB; recombination site for the Gateway® BP reaction BP Clonase™
   3308..3324    +  CDS            TEV site (fragment): tobacco etch virus (TEV) protease recognition and cleavage site
   3500..3610    +  CDS            cpc-1 (fragment): CPC1_NEUCR - Experimental evidence at protein level: Swiss-Prot protein existence level 1. In N.crassa grown under amino acid starvation conditions, this protein is required for increasing the transcription of the genes coding for many amino acid biosynthetic pathways enzymes. This transcription factor binds and recognize the DNA sequence: 5'-TGACTC- 3'. From Neurospora crassa (strain ATCC 24698 / 74-OR23-1A / CBS 708.71 / DSM 1257 / FGSC 987).
   3675..3699    -  protein_bind   attB2: mutant version of attB; recombination site for the Gateway® BP reaction BP Clonase™
   3703..3728    +  misc_feature   MCS (fragment): pBluescript multiple cloning site
   3733..3980    +  terminator     CYC1 terminator: S. cerevisiae CYC1; transcription terminator for CYC1
   3999..4017    -  promoter       T7 promoter: promoter for bacteriophage T7 RNA polymerase
   4025..4180    +  CDS            lacZα (fragment): LacZα fragment of β-galactosidase; lacZ fragment
   4184..4612    +  rep_origin     f1 ori (sequence partly withheld): f1 bacteriophage origin of replication; arrow indicates direction of (+) strand synthesis
   4640..4692    -  misc_feature   bom (fragment): basis of mobility region from pBR322
   4723..4800    +  CDS            YO192_YEAST (fragment): Experimental evidence at protein level: Swiss-Prot protein existence level 1. From Saccharomyces cerevisiae (strain ATCC 204508 / S288c) (Baker's yeast).
   4940..5347    +  promoter       LEU2 promoter: S. cerevisiae LEU2
   5348..6442    +  CDS            LEU2: 3-isopropylmalate dehydrogenase, required for leucine biosynthesis; S. cerevisiae LEU2; yeast auxotrophic marker
   6804..6920    -  CDS            NFS1 (fragment): NFS1_YEAST - Also known as SPL1 From Saccharomyces cerevisiae (strain ATCC 204508 / S288c) (Baker's yeast).
   6919..6969    -  misc_feature   bom (fragment): basis of mobility region from pBR322
   7071..7106    -  CDS            rop (fragment): Rop protein, which maintains plasmids at low copy number; rop
>Addgene plasmid #232963 | pAG415Gal_Gcn4 E+ | addgene full sequence | sequence record 465905 | Addgene NGS Result
ACGAAAGGGCCTCGTGATACGCCTATTTTTATAGGTTAATGTCATGATAATAATGGTTTCTTAGGACGGA
TCGCTTGCCTGTAACTTACACGCGCCTCGTATCTTTTAATGATGGAATAATTTGGGAATTTACTCTGTGT
TTATTTATTTTTATGTTTTGTATTTGGATTTTAGAAAGTAAATAAAGAAGGTAGAAGAGTTACGGAATGA
AGAAAAAAAAATAAACAAAGGTTTAAAAAATTTCAACAAAAAGCGTACTTTACATATATATTTATTAGAC
AAGAAAAGCAGATTAAATAGATATACATTCGATTAACGATAAGTAAAATGTAAAATCACAGGATTTTCGT
GTGTGGTCTTCTACACAGACAAGATGAAACAATTCGGCATTAATACCTGAGAGCAGGAAGAGCAAGATAA
AAGGTAGTATTTGTTGGCGATCCCCCTAGAGTCTTTTACATCTTCGGAAAACAAAAACTATTTTTTCTTT
AATTTCTTTTTTTACTTTCTATTTTTAATTTATATATTTATATTAAAAAATTTAAATTATAATTATTTTT
ATAGCACGTGATGAAAAGGACCCAGGTGGCACTTTTCGGGGAAATGTGCGCGGAACCCCTATTTGTTTAT
TTTTCTAAATACATTCAAATATGTATCCGCTCATGAGACAATAACCCTGATAAATGCTTCAATAATATTG
AAAAAGGAAGAGTATGAGTATTCAACATTTCCGTGTCGCCCTTATTCCCTTTTTTGCGGCATTTTGCCTT
CCTGTTTTTGCTCACCCAGAAACGCTGGTGAAAGTAAAAGATGCTGAAGATCAGTTGGGTGCACGAGTGG
GTTACATCGAACTGGATCTCAACAGCGGTAAGATCCTTGAGAGTTTTCGCCCCGAAGAACGTTTTCCAAT
GATGAGCACTTTTAAAGTTCTGCTATGTGGCGCGGTATTATCCCGTATTGACGCCGGGCAAGAGCAACTC
GGTCGCCGCATACACTATTCTCAGAATGACTTGGTTGAGTACTCACCAGTCACAGAAAAGCATCTTACGG
ATGGCATGACAGTAAGAGAATTATGCAGTGCTGCCATAACCATGAGTGATAACACTGCGGCCAACTTACT
TCTGACAACGATCGGAGGACCGAAGGAGCTAACCGCTTTTTTGCACAACATGGGGGATCATGTAACTCGC
CTTGATCGTTGGGAACCGGAGCTGAATGAAGCCATACCAAACGACGAGCGTGACACCACGATGCCTGTAG
CAATGGCAACAACGTTGCGCAAACTATTAACTGGCGAACTACTTACTCTAGCTTCCCGGCAACAATTAAT
AGACTGGATGGAGGCGGATAAAGTTGCAGGACCACTTCTGCGCTCGGCCCTTCCGGCTGGCTGGTTTATT
GCTGATAAATCTGGAGCCGGTGAGCGTGGGTCTCGCGGTATCATTGCAGCACTGGGGCCAGATGGTAAGC
CCTCCCGTATCGTAGTTATCTACACGACGGGGAGTCAGGCAACTATGGATGAACGAAATAGACAGATCGC
TGAGATAGGTGCCTCACTGATTAAGCATTGGTAACTGTCAGACCAAGTTTACTCATATATACTTTAGATT
GATTTAAAACTTCATTTTTAATTTAAAAGGATCTAGGTGAAGATCCTTTTTGATAATCTCATGACCAAAA
TCCCTTAACGTGAGTTTTCGTTCCACTGAGCGTCAGACCCCGTAGAAAAGATCAAAGGATCTTCTTGAGA
TCCTTTTTTTCTGCGCGTAATCTGCTGCTTGCAAACAAAAAAACCACCGCTACCAGCGGTGGTTTGTTTG
CCGGATCAAGAGCTACCAACTCTTTTTCCGAAGGTAACTGGCTTCAGCAGAGCGCAGATACCAAATACTG
TTCTTCTAGTGTAGCCGTAGTTAGGCCACCACTTCAAGAACTCTGTAGCACCGCCTACATACCTCGCTCT
GCTAATCCTGTTACCAGTGGCTGCTGCCAGTGGCGATAAGTCGTGTCTTACCGGGTTGGACTCAAGACGA
TAGTTACCGGATAAGGCGCAGCGGTCGGGCTGAACGGGGGGTTCGTGCACACAGCCCAGCTTGGAGCGAA
CGACCTACACCGAACTGAGATACCTACAGCGTGAGCTATGAGAAAGCGCCACGCTTCCCGAAGGGAGAAA
GGCGGACAGGTATCCGGTAAGCGGCAGGGTCGGAACAGGAGAGCGCACGAGGGAGCTTCCAGGGGGAAAC
GCCTGGTATCTTTATAGTCCTGTCGGGTTTCGCCACCTCTGACTTGAGCGTCGATTTTTGTGATGCTCGT
CAGGGGGGCGGAGCCTATGGAAAAACGCCAGCAACGCGGCCTTTTTACGGTTCCTGGCCTTTTGCTGGCC
TTTTGCTCACATGTTCTTTCCTGCGTTATCCCCTGATTCTGTGGATAACCGTATTACCGCCTTTGAGTGA
GCTGATACCGCTCGCCGCAGCCGAACGACCGAGCGCAGCGAGTCAGTGAGCGAGGAAGCGGAAGAGCGCC
CAATACGCAAACCGCCTCTCCCCGCGCGTTGGCCGATTCATTAATGCAGCTGGCACGACAGGTTTCCCGA
CTGGAAAGCGGGCAGTGAGCGCAACGCAATTAATGTGAGTTAGCTCACTCATTAGGCACCCCAGGCTTTA
CACTTTATGCTTCCGGCTCGTATGTTGTGTGGAATTGTGAGCGGATAACAATTTCACACAGGAAACAGCT
ATGACCATGATTACGCCAAGCGCGCAATTAACCCTCACTAAAGGGAACAAAAGCTGGAGCTCTAGTACGG
ATTAGAAGCCGCCGAGCGGGTGACAGCCCTCCGAAGGAAGACTCTCCTCCGTGCGTCCTCGTCTTCACCG
GTCGCGTTCCTGAAACGCAGATGTGCCTCGCGCCGCACTGCTCCGAACAATAAAGATTCTACAATACTAG
CTTTTATGGTTATGAAGAGGAAAAATTGGCAGTAACCTGGCCCCACAAACCTTCAAATGAACGAATCAAA
TTAACAACCATAGGATGATAATGCGATTAGTTTTTTAGCCTTATTTCTGGGGTAATTAATCAGCGAAGCG
ATGATTTTTGATCTATTAACAGATATATAAATGCAAAAACTGCATAACCACTTTAACTAATACTTTCAAC
ATTTTCGGTTTGTATTACTTCTTATTCAAATGTAATAAAAGTATCAACAAAAAATTGTTAATATACCTCT
ATACTTTAACGTCAAGGAGAAAAAACCCCGGATTCTAGAACTAGTGGATCCCCCATCACAAGTTTGTACA
AAAAAGCAGGCTTCGAGAACCTGTATTTTCAGGGTAGCCATATGAGCACCGATAGCGAACCGATGTTTGA
ATATGAAAACCTGGAAGATAACAGCGAAGAATGGACCAGCCTGTTTGATAATGATATTCCGGTTACCACC
GATGATGTTAGCCTGGCAGATGAAGCAATTGAAAGCGGTAGCGGTTCAGGTAGCGGTAGTCCGGAAAGCA
GCGATCCGGCAGCACTGAAACGTGCCCGTAATACCGAAGCAGCACGTCGTAGCCGTGCACGTAAACTGCA
GCGTATGAAACAGTTAGAAGATAAGGTTGAAGAACTGCTGTGCAAAAACTATCACCTGGAAAATGAAGTT
GCCCGTCTGAAAAAGCTGGTTGGTGAACGTTAAGACCCAGCTTTCTTGTACAAAGTGGTGATGGGCTGCA
GGAATTCGATATCAAGCTCGAGTCATGTAATTAGTTATGTCACGCTTACATTCACGCCCTCCCCCCACAT
CCGCTCTAACCGAAAAGGAAGGAGTTAGACAACCTGAAGTCTAGGTCCCTATTTATTTTTTTATAGTTAT
GTTAGTATTAAGAACGTTATTTATATTTCAAATTTTTCTTTTTTTTCTGTACAGACGCGTGTACGCATGT
AACATTATACTGAAAACCTTGCTTGAGAAGGTTTTGGGACGCTCGAAGGCTTTAATTTGCGGCCGGTACC
CAATTCGCCCTATAGTGAGTCGTATTACGCGCGCTCACTGGCCGTCGTTTTACAACGTCGTGACTGGGAA
AACCCTGGCGTTACCCAACTTAATCGCCTTGCAGCACATCCCCCTTTCGCCAGCTGGCGTAATAGCGAAG
AGGCCCGCACCGATCGCCCTTCCCAACAGTTGCGCAGCCTGAATGGCGAATGG
[124 nt withheld, positions 4184-4307]
C
[91 nt withheld, positions 4309-4399]
A
[49 nt withheld, positions 4401-4449]
CCTTTGACGTTGGAGTCCACGTTCTTT
[37 nt withheld, positions 4477-4513]
ACCCTATCTCGGTCTATTCTTTTGATTTATAAGGGATTTTGCCGATTTCGGCCTATTGGTTAAAAAATGA
GCTGATTTAACAAAAATTTAACGCGAATTTTAACAAAATATTAACGCTTACAATTTCCTGATGCGGTATT
TTCTCCTTACGCATCTGTGCGGTATTTCACACCGCATATCGACCGGTCGAGGAGAACTTCTAGTATATCT
ACATACCTAATATTATTGCCTTATTAAAAATGGAATCCCAACAATTACATCAAAATCCACATTCTCTTCA
AAATCAATTGTCCTGTACTTCCTTGTTCATGTGTGTTCAAAAACGTTATATTTATAGGATAATTATACTC
TATTTCTCAACAAGTAATTGGTTGTTTGGCCGAGCGGTCTAAGGCGCCTGATTCAAGAAATATCTTGACC
GCAGTTAACTGTGGGAATACTCAGGTATCGTAAGATGCAAGAGTTCGAATCTCTTAGCAACCATTATTTT
TTTCCTCAACATAACGAGAACACACAGGGGCGCTATCGCACAGAATCAAATTCGATGACTGGAAATTTTT
TGTTAATTTCAGAGGTCGCCTGACGCATATACCTTTTTCAACTGAAAAATTGGGAGAAAAAGGAAAGGTG
AGAGCGCCGGAACCGGCTTTTCATATAGAATAGAGAAGCGTTCATGACTAAATGCTTGCATCACAATACT
TGAAGTTGACAATATTATTTAAGGACCTATTGTTTTTTCCAATAGGTGGTTAGCAATCGTCTTACTTTCT
AACTTTTCTTACCTTTTACATTTCAGCAATATATATATATATATTTCAAGGATATACCATTCTAATGTCT
GCCCCTAAGAAGATCGTCGTTTTGCCAGGTGACCACGTTGGTCAAGAAATCACAGCCGAAGCCATTAAGG
TTCTTAAAGCTATTTCTGATGTTCGTTCCAATGTCAAGTTCGATTTCGAAAATCATTTAATTGGTGGTGC
TGCTATCGATGCTACAGGTGTTCCACTTCCAGATGAGGCGCTGGAAGCCTCCAAGAAGGCTGATGCCGTT
TTGTTAGGTGCTGTGGGTGGTCCTAAATGGGGTACCGGTAGTGTTAGACCTGAACAAGGTTTACTAAAAA
TCCGTAAAGAACTTCAATTGTACGCCAACTTAAGACCATGTAACTTTGCATCCGACTCTCTTTTAGACTT
ATCTCCAATCAAGCCACAATTTGCTAAAGGTACTGACTTCGTTGTTGTCAGAGAATTAGTGGGAGGTATT
TACTTTGGTAAGAGAAAGGAAGACGATGGTGATGGTGTCGCTTGGGATAGTGAACAATACACCGTTCCAG
AAGTGCAAAGAATCACAAGAATGGCCGCTTTCATGGCCCTACAACATGAGCCACCATTGCCTATTTGGTC
CTTGGATAAAGCTAATGTTTTGGCCTCTTCAAGATTATGGAGAAAAACTGTGGAGGAAACCATCAAGAAC
GAATTCCCTACATTGAAGGTTCAACATCAATTGATTGATTCTGCCGCCATGATCCTAGTTAAGAACCCAA
CCCACCTAAATGGTATTATAATCACCAGCAACATGTTTGGTGATATCATCTCCGATGAAGCCTCCGTTAT
CCCAGGTTCCTTGGGTTTGTTGCCATCTGCGTCCTTGGCCTCTTTGCCAGACAAGAACACCGCATTTGGT
TTGTACGAACCATGCCACGGTTCTGCTCCAGATTTGCCAAAGAATAAGGTCAACCCTATCGCCACTATCT
TGTCTGCTGCAATGATGTTGAAATTGTCATTGAACTTGCCTGAAGAAGGTAAGGCCATTGAAGATGCAGT
TAAAAAGGTTTTGGATGCAGGTATCAGAACTGGTGATTTAGGTGGTTCCAACAGTACCACCGAAGTCGGT
GATGCTGTCGCCGAAGAAGTTAAGAAAATCCTTGCTTAAAAAGATTCTCTTTTTTTATGATATTTGTACA
TAAACTTTATAAATGAAATTCATAATAGAAACGACACGAAATTACAAAATGGAATATGTTCATAGGGTAG
ACGAAACTATATACGCAATCTACATACATTTATCAAGAAGGAGAAAAAGGAGGATGTAAAGGAATACAGG
TAAGCAAATTGATACTAATGGCTCAACGTGATAAGGAAAAAGAATTGCACTTTAACATTAATATTGACAA
GGAGGAGGGCACCACACAAAAAGTTAGGTGTAACAGAAAATCATGAAACTATGATTCCTAATTTATATAT
TGGAGGATTTTCTCTAAAAAAAAAAAAATACAACAAATAAAAAACACTCAATGACCTGACCATTTGATGG
AGTTTAAGTCAATACCTTCTTGAACCATTTCCCATAATGGTGAAAGTTCCCTCAAGAATTTTACTCTGTC
AGAAACGGCCTTAACGACGTAGTCGATATGGTGCACTCTCAGTACAATCTGCTCTGATGCCGCATAGTTA
AGCCAGCCCCGACACCCGCCAACACCCGCTGACGCGCCCTGACGGGCTTGTCTGCTCCCGGCATCCGCTT
ACAGACAAGCTGTGACCGTCTCCGGGAGCTGCATGTGTCAGAGGTTTTCACCGTCATCACCGAAACGCGC
GAG
